Addgene plasmid #203009: Salsa-BC168-P2F12
Purpose: Expression of barcoded reporter plasmid for PRESTO-Salsa; EGFP/BC168
Depositing lab: Noah Palm. Depositing organization: Yale University. Publication: Highly multiplexed bioactivity screening reveals human and microbiota metabolome-GPCRome interactions. Chen H, Rosen CE, Gonzalez-Hernandez JA, Song D, Potempa J, Ring AM, Palm NW. Cell. 2023 Jul 6;186(14):3095-3110.e19. doi: 10.1016/j.cell.2023.05.024. Epub 2023 Jun 14. PubMed 37321219.
Backbone
  Vector backbone: pCER206
  Vector type: Mammalian Expression
Growth in bacteria
  Bacterial resistance: Ampicillin, 100 μg/mL
  Growth temperature: 37°C
  Growth strain: DH5alpha
  Copy number: High Copy
Gene/Insert
  Gene/Insert name: EGFP/BC168
  Species: Synthetic
  Insert size (bp): 730
  Promoter: Tet Response Element (TRE)
  Cloning method: Restriction Enzyme; 5′ cloning site BsrGI (not destroyed); 3′ cloning site HindIII (not destroyed)
  Sequencing primers: 5′ Custom primer (GAAGCGCGATCACATGG)
Terms and licenses: Academic/Nonprofit Terms; Industry Terms: Not Available to Industry
How to cite: Salsa-BC168-P2F12 was a gift from Noah Palm (Addgene plasmid # 203009 ; http://n2t.net/addgene:203009 ; RRID:Addgene_203009)
