[The description below was written by a language model from this plasmid's Addgene catalogue record and pLannotate feature annotations shown in this document.]
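Description:
Salsa-BC168-P2F12 is a 5.1 kb mammalian expression plasmid built on the pCER206 backbone. It is one member of a set of barcoded reporter plasmids made for PRESTO-Salsa, a highly multiplexed screening platform for GPCR bioactivity. It is propagated in E. coli as a high-copy plasmid through a ColE1/pUC-type origin and selected with ampicillin via the bla (AmpR) gene and its native promoter. No mammalian selection marker is annotated. Short annotated fragments of lacI, an aminoglycoside phosphotransferase and SV40 large T antigen appear to be backbone remnants rather than functional genes.

The payload is a synthetic EGFP/BC168 insert of about 730 bp, placed between retained BsrGI and HindIII sites and driven by a Tet response element. The feature table shows a central block of tetO repeats flanked by minimal promoters pointing in both directions, which suggests a bidirectional Tet-responsive layout. On the forward strand, a TRE3G-type fragment precedes the mammalian codon-optimised EGFP coding sequence. An SV40 poly(A) signal lies downstream of EGFP but is annotated on the reverse strand. On the opposite strand, a minimal CMV promoter leads into a polylinker fragment, a rabbit β-globin intron, a short β-globin coding fragment and the β-globin poly(A) signal, with no separate cargo annotated on that side. The barcode itself is not annotated, though the cloning sites imply it sits at or just after the 3′ end of EGFP, where it would be carried in the reporter transcript.

Such a TRE reporter is expressed only when a tetracycline-controlled transactivator is present, so transcript abundance can report receptor activation. The unique barcode would then allow many reporters to be pooled and distinguished by sequencing, but the record gives no detail on which receptor is paired with BC168.
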