Features (pLannotate 1.2.2; 17 found; start..end, strand, type, name):
      2..55      +  CDS            lacI (fragment): lac repressor; lacI; The lac repressor binds to the lac operator to inhibit transcription in E. coli. This inhibition can be relieved by adding lactose or isopropyl-β-D-thiogalactopyranoside (IPTG).
    388..443     -  polyA_signal   β-globin poly(A) signal: rabbit β-globin polyadenylation signal (Gil and Proudfoot, 1987)
    518..640     -  CDS            HBB: HBB_COLGU - Experimental evidence at transcript level: Swiss-Prot protein existence level 2. Involved in oxygen transport from the lung to the various peripheral tissues. From Colobus guereza (Mantled guereza) (Eastern black-and-white colobus monkey).
    644..1216    -  intron         β-globin intron: intron from rabbit β-globin gene
   1312..1343    -  misc_feature   MCS (fragment): pUC18/19 multiple cloning site
   1437..1475    -  promoter       minimal CMV promoter: human cytomegalovirus (CMV) immediate early promoter
   1493..1708    -  protein_bind   tetracycline response element (fragment): contains seven copies of the tetracycline operator tetO tetracycline repressor TetR
   1708..1753    +  promoter       TRE3GV promoter (fragment): 3rd-generation Tet-responsive promoter that can be activated by binding of Tet-On® 3G, optimized for retroviral and lentiviral vectors
   1829..1856    +  misc_feature   MCS (fragment): pBluescript multiple cloning site
   1861..2580    +  CDS            EGFP: the original enhanced GFP (Yang et al., 1996) mammalian codon-optimized
   2591..2613    +  misc_feature   MCS (fragment): pBluescript multiple cloning site
   2627..2761    -  polyA_signal   SV40 poly(A) signal: SV40 polyadenylation signal
   2784..2867    -  CDS            large T antigen (fragment): large T antigen from SV40 (simian virus 40)
   2861..3091    -  CDS            str (fragment): STR_KLEPN - Protein inferred from homology: Swiss-Prot protein existence level 3. The aminoglycoside phosphotransferases achieve inactivation of their antibiotic substrates by phosphorylation. From Klebsiella pneumoniae.
   3210..3314    +  promoter       AmpR promoter: bla
   3315..4175    +  CDS            AmpR: β-lactamase; bla; confers resistance to ampicillin, carbenicillin, and related antibiotics
   4346..4934    +  rep_origin     ori: high-copy-number ColE1/pMB1/pBR322/pUC origin of replication
>Addgene plasmid #203009 | Salsa-BC168-P2F12 | addgene full sequence | sequence record 421448 | Addgene NGS Result
AGCGCCCAATACGCAAACCGCCTCTCCCCGCGCGTTGGCCGATTCATTAATGCAGTCGAGGGATCTCCAT
AAGAGAAGAGGGACAGCTATGACTGGGAGTAGTCAGGAGAGGAGGAAAAATCTGGCTAGTAAAACATGTA
AGGAAAATTTTAGGGATGTTAAAGAAAAAAATAACACAAAACAAAATATAAAAAAAATCTAACCTCAAGT
CAAGGCTTTTCTATGGAATAAGGAATGGACAGCAGGGGGCTGTTTCATATACTGATGACCTCTTTATAGC
CAACCTTTGTTCATGGCAGCCAGCATATGGGCATATGTTGCCAAACTCTAAACCAAATACTCATTCTGAT
GTTTTAAATGATTTGCCCTCCCATATGTCCTTCCGAGTGAGAGACACAAAAAATTCCAACACACTATTGC
AATGAAAATAAATTTCCTTTATTAGCCAGAAGTCAGATGCTCAAGGGGCTTCATGATGTCCCCATAATTT
TTGGCAGAGGGAAAAAGATCGATCTCAGTGGTATTTGTGAGCCAGGGCATTGGCCACACCAGCCACCACC
TTCTGATAGGCAGCCTGCACCTGAGGAGTGAATTCTTTGCCAAAATGATGAGACAGCACAACAACCAGCA
CGTTGCCCAGGAGCTGTAGGAAAGAGAAGAAGGCATGAACATGGTTAGCAGAGGGGCCCGGTTTGGACTC
AGAGTATTTTATCCTCATCTCAAACAGTGTATATCATTGTAACCATAAAGAGAAAGGCAGGATGATGACC
AGGGTGTAGTTGTTTCTACCAATAAGAATATTTCCACGCCAGCCAGAATTTATATGCAGAAATATTCTAC
CTTATCATTTAATTATAACAATTGTTCTCTAAAACTGTGCTGAAGTACAATATAATATACCCTGATTGCC
TTGAAAAAAAAGTGATTAGAGAAAGTACTTACAATCTGACAAATAAACAAAAGTGAATTTAAAAATTCGT
TACAAATGCAAGCTAAAGTTTAACGAAAAAGTTACAGAAAATGAAAAGAAAATAAGAGGAGACAATGGTT
GTCAACAGAGTAGAAAGTGAAAGAAACAAAATTATCATGAGGGTCCATGGTGATACAAGGGACATCTTCC
CATTCTAAACAACACCCTGAAAACTTTGCCCCCTCCATATAACATGAATTTTACAATAGCGAAAAAGAAA
GAACAATCAAGGGTCCCCAAACTCACCCTGAAGTTCTCAGCTCTAGAGATATCGTCGAGGCCGCGCTAGC
GTTTAAACTGTCGACCTTAATTAAGAGATCTGCTCGAGGCGCGTCAGCTGACTAGAGGATCCCCGGGTAC
CGAGCTCGAATTCGGGGCCGCGGAGGCTGGATCGGTCCCGGTGTCTTCTATGGAGGTCAAAACAGCGTGG
ATGGCGTCTCCAGGCGATCTGACGGTTCACTAAACGAGCTCTGCTTATATAGGCCTCCCACCGTACACGC
CTACCTCGACCCGGGTACCGAGCTCGACTTTCACTTTTCTCTATCACTGATAGGGAGTGGTAAACTCGAC
TTTCACTTTTCTCTATCACTGATAGGGAGTGGTAAACTCGACTTTCACTTTTCTCTATCACTGATAGGGA
GTGGTAAACTCGACTTTCACTTTTCTCTATCACTGATAGGGAGTGGTAAACTCGACTTTCACTTTTCTCT
ATCACTGATAGGGAGTGGTAAACTCGACCTATATAAGCAGAGCTCGTTTAGTGAACCGTCAGATCGCCTG
GAGACGCCATCCACGCTGTTTTGACCTCCATAGAAGACACCGGGACCGATCCAGCCTCCGCGGCCCCGAA
TTCCTGCAGCGGCCGCTCTAGAACTAGTGGATCCCCGCGGATGGTGAGCAAGGGCGAGGAGCTGTTCACC
GGGGTGGTGCCCATCCTGGTCGAGCTGGACGGCGACGTAAACGGCCACAAGTTCAGCGTGTCCGGCGAGG
GCGAGGGCGATGCCACCTACGGCAAGCTGACCCTGAAGTTCATCTGCACCACCGGCAAGCTGCCCGTGCC
CTGGCCCACCCTCGTGACCACCCTGACCTACGGCGTGCAGTGCTTCAGCCGCTACCCCGACCACATGAAG
CAGCACGACTTCTTCAAGTCCGCCATGCCCGAAGGCTACGTCCAGGAGCGCACCATCTTCTTCAAGGACG
ACGGCAACTACAAGACCCGCGCCGAGGTGAAGTTCGAGGGCGACACCCTGGTGAACCGCATCGAGCTGAA
GGGCATCGACTTCAAGGAGGACGGCAACATCCTGGGGCACAAGCTGGAGTACAACTACAACAGCCACAAC
GTCTATATCATGGCCGACAAGCAGAAGAACGGCATCAAGGTGAACTTCAAGATCCGCCACAACATCGAGG
ACGGCAGCGTGCAGCTCGCCGACCACTACCAGCAGAACACCCCCATCGGCGACGGCCCCGTGCTGCTGCC
CGACAACCACTACCTGAGCACCCAGTCCGCCCTGAGCAAAGACCCCAACGAGAAGCGCGATCACATGGTC
CTGCTGGAGTTCGTGACCGCCGCCGGGATCACTCTCGGCATGGACGAGCTGTACAAGTAAATATGCTATT
GAATTCGATATCAAGCTTGTCGACCTAGTTCTAGAGGATCCAGACATGATAAGATACATTGATGAGTTTG
GACAAACCACAACTAGAATGCAGTGAAAAAAATGCTTTATTTGTGAAATTTGTGATGCTATTGCTTTATT
TGTAACCATTATAAGCTGCAATAAACAAGTTAACAACAACAATTGCATTCATTTTATGTTTCAGGTTCAG
GGGGAGGTGTGGGAGGTTTTTTAAAGCAAGTAAAACCTCTACAAATGTGGTATGGCTGATTATGATCCTG
CAAGCCTCGTCGTCCTGGCCGGACCACGCTATCTGTGCAAGGTCCCCGGCCCCGGACGCGCGCTCCATGA
GCAGAGCGCCCGCCGCCGAGGCGAAGACTCGGGCGGCGCCCTGCCCGTCCCACCAGGTCAACAGGCGGTA
ACCGGCCTCTTCATCGGGAATGCGCGCGACCTTCAGCATCGCCGGCATGTCCCCCTGGCGGACGGGAAGT
ATCCAGCTCGACCAAGCTGGCCGCGTCGAGTGAAGACGAAAGGGCCTCGTGATACGCCTATTTTTATAGG
TTAATGTCATGATAATAATGGTTTCTTAGACGTCAGGTGGCACTTTTCGGGGAAATGTGCGCGGAACCCC
TATTTGTTTATTTTTCTAAATACATTCAAATATGTATCCGCTCATGAGACAATAACCCTGATAAATGCTT
CAATAATATTGAAAAAGGAAGAGTATGAGTATTCAACATTTCCGTGTCGCCCTTATTCCCTTTTTTGCGG
CATTTTGCCTTCCTGTTTTTGCTCACCCAGAAACGCTGGTGAAAGTAAAAGATGCTGAAGATCAGTTGGG
TGCACGAGTGGGTTACATCGAACTGGATCTCAACAGCGGTAAGATCCTTGAGAGTTTTCGCCCCGAAGAA
CGTTTTCCAATGATGAGCACTTTTAAAGTTCTGCTATGTGGCGCGGTATTATCCCGTGTTGACGCCGGGC
AAGAGCAACTCGGTCGCCGCATACACTATTCTCAGAATGACTTGGTTGAGTACTCACCAGTCACAGAAAA
GCATCTTACGGATGGCATGACAGTAAGAGAATTATGCAGTGCTGCCATAACCATGAGTGATAACACTGCG
GCCAACTTACTTCTGACAACGATCGGAGGACCGAAGGAGCTAACCGCTTTTTTGCACAACATGGGGGATC
ATGTAACTCGCCTTGATCGTTGGGAACCGGAGCTGAATGAAGCCATACCAAACGACGAGCGTGACACCAC
GATGCCTGTAGCAATGGCAACAACGTTGCGCAAACTATTAACTGGCGAACTACTTACTCTAGCTTCCCGG
CAACAATTAATAGACTGGATGGAGGCGGATAAAGTTGCAGGACCACTTCTGCGCTCGGCCCTTCCGGCTG
GCTGGTTTATTGCTGATAAATCTGGAGCCGGTGAGCGTGGGTCTCGCGGTATCATTGCAGCACTGGGGCC
AGATGGTAAGCCCTCCCGTATCGTAGTTATCTACACGACGGGGAGTCAGGCAACTATGGATGAACGAAAT
AGACAGATCGCTGAGATAGGTGCCTCACTGATTAAGCATTGGTAACTGTCAGACCAAGTTTACTCATATA
TACTTTAGATTGATTTAAAACTTCATTTTTAATTTAAAAGGATCTAGGTGAAGATCCTTTTTGATAATCT
CATGACCAAAATCCCTTAACGTGAGTTTTCGTTCCACTGAGCGTCAGACCCCGTAGAAAAGATCAAAGGA
TCTTCTTGAGATCCTTTTTTTCTGCGCGTAATCTGCTGCTTGCAAACAAAAAAACCACCGCTACCAGCGG
TGGTTTGTTTGCCGGATCAAGAGCTACCAACTCTTTTTCCGAAGGTAACTGGCTTCAGCAGAGCGCAGAT
ACCAAATACTGTTCTTCTAGTGTAGCCGTAGTTAGGCCACCACTTCAAGAACTCTGTAGCACCGCCTACA
TACCTCGCTCTGCTAATCCTGTTACCAGTGGCTGCTGCCAGTGGCGATAAGTCGTGTCTTACCGGGTTGG
ACTCAAGACGATAGTTACCGGATAAGGCGCAGCGGTCGGGCTGAACGGGGGGTTCGTGCACACAGCCCAG
CTTGGAGCGAACGACCTACACCGAACTGAGATACCTACAGCGTGAGCTATGAGAAAGCGCCACGCTTCCC
GAAGGGAGAAAGGCGGACAGGTATCCGGTAAGCGGCAGGGTCGGAACAGGAGAGCGCACGAGGGAGCTTC
CAGGGGGAAACGCCTGGTATCTTTATAGTCCTGTCGGGTTTCGCCACCTCTGACTTGAGCGTCGATTTTT
GTGATGCTCGTCAGGGGGGCGGAGCCTATGGAAAAACGCCAGCAACGCGGCCTTTTTACGGTTCCTGGCC
TTTTGCTGGCCTTTTGCTCACATGTTCTTTCCTGCGTTATCCCCTGATTCTGTGGATAACCGTATTACCG
CCTTTGAGTGAGCTGATACCGCTCGCCGCAGCCGAACGACCGAGCGCAGCGAGTCAGTGAGCGAGGAAGC
GGAAG
