>Addgene plasmid #203009 | Salsa-BC168-P2F12 | depositor partial sequence | sequence record 393882 | BC168
ATATGCTATT
